Addgene plasmid #207732: qTAG-C-moxGFP-Zeo
Purpose: (Empty Backbone) Empty C-terminus donor cassette. Integrate homology arms to target the C-terminus insertion of a moxGFP-2A-Zeo cassette
Depositing lab: Laurence Pelletier. Depositing organization: Sinai Health System. Publication: qTAG: an adaptable plasmid scaffold for CRISPR-based endogenous tagging. Philip R, Sharma A, Matellan L, Erpf AC, Hsu WH, Tkach JM, Wyatt HDM, Pelletier L. EMBO J. 2024 Dec 12. doi: 10.1038/s44318-024-00337-5. PubMed 39668248.
Backbone
  Vector backbone: pUC19
  Backbone manufacturer: Invitrogen
  Backbone size (bp): 2686
  Vector type: Mammalian Expression, CRISPR ; Donor Cassette
  Selectable markers: Zeocin
Growth in bacteria
  Bacterial resistance: Ampicillin, 100 μg/mL
  Growth temperature: 37°C
  Growth strain: DH5alpha
  Copy number: High Copy
Gene/Insert
  Gene/Insert name: None
Terms and licenses: Academic/Nonprofit Terms; Industry Terms: Not Available to Industry
Depositor comments: Please visit https://www.biorxiv.org/content/10.1101/2023.11.01.565029v3 for bioRxiv preprint.
How to cite: qTAG-C-moxGFP-Zeo was a gift from Laurence Pelletier (Addgene plasmid # 207732 ; http://n2t.net/addgene:207732 ; RRID:Addgene_207732)
