[The description below was written by a language model from this plasmid's Addgene catalogue record and pLannotate feature annotations shown in this document.]
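Description:
qTAG-C-moxGFP-Zeo is an empty donor-cassette plasmid from the qTAG scaffold series for CRISPR-based endogenous tagging in mammalian cells. It is built on a pUC19 backbone of about 4.0 kb in total. The plasmid is maintained in E. coli at high copy through the ColE1/pUC-type origin and selected with ampicillin via the β-lactamase gene and its native promoter. Remnants of the pUC19 lac region (a lacZα fragment, lac promoter, operator and CAP site) flank the cassette, along with small annotated fragments of bom, rop and lacI. These are backbone leftovers rather than functional payload.

The payload is a promoterless tagging module intended for knock-in at the 3′ end of a gene's coding sequence. It begins with moxGFP, a monomeric, rapidly maturing green fluorescent protein derived from Aequorea victoria. This is followed by the ble gene from Streptoalloteichus hindustanus, which confers Zeocin resistance. According to the catalogue description the two are linked by a 2A peptide, although the feature table does not annotate that element. With this arrangement, in-frame integration would put both the fusion tag and the resistance marker under the target gene's own promoter, so Zeocin selection enriches for correctly edited cells. The ble coding sequence is bracketed by lox71 and lox66, mutant loxP sites, which suggests that the marker can be removed by Cre recombinase after selection.

No gene-specific insert is present. Users add 5′ and 3′ homology arms for their locus of interest on either side of the cassette, turning the plasmid into a homology-directed repair template for C-terminal moxGFP tagging. The record does not describe the cloning sites used for arm insertion.
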