Features (pLannotate 1.2.2; 14 found; start..end, strand, type, name):
    137..236     +  misc_feature   bom (fragment): basis of mobility region from pBR322
    242..399     -  CDS            lacZα (fragment): LacZα fragment of β-galactosidase; lacZ fragment
    444..1160    +  CDS            moxGFP: moxGFP is a basic (constitutively fluorescent) green fluorescent protein published in 2015, derived from Aequorea victoria. It is reported to be a rapidly-maturing monomer.
   1239..1272    +  protein_bind   lox71: Left element (LE) mutant of loxP (Araki et al., 2010). Cre-mediated recombination occurs in the 8-bp core sequence (GCATACAT). Cre recombinase
   1347..1718    +  CDS            ble: BLE_STRHI - Experimental evidence at protein level: Swiss-Prot protein existence level 1. Binding protein with a strong affinity to the bleomycin family of antibiotics. From Streptoalloteichus hindustanus.
   1725..1758    +  protein_bind   lox66: Right element (RE) mutant of loxP (Araki et al., 2010). Cre-mediated recombination occurs in the 8-bp core sequence (GCATACAT). Cre recombinase
   1827..1843    -  protein_bind   lac operator: The lac repressor binds to the lac operator to inhibit transcription in E. coli. This inhibition can be relieved by adding lactose or isopropyl-β-D-thiogalactopyranoside (IPTG). lac repressor encoded by lacI
   1851..1881    -  promoter       lac promoter: promoter for the E. coli lac operon
   1896..1917    -  protein_bind   CAP binding site: CAP binding activates transcription in the presence of cAMP. E. coli catabolite activator protein
   1930..2022    -  CDS            lacI (fragment): lac repressor; lacI; The lac repressor binds to the lac operator to inhibit transcription in E. coli. This inhibition can be relieved by adding lactose or isopropyl-β-D-thiogalactopyranoside (IPTG).
   2205..2793    -  rep_origin     ori: high-copy-number ColE1/pMB1/pBR322/pUC origin of replication
   2964..3824    -  CDS            AmpR: β-lactamase; bla; confers resistance to ampicillin, carbenicillin, and related antibiotics
   3825..3929    -  promoter       AmpR promoter: bla
   4024..35      +  CDS            rop (fragment) (across the origin): Rop protein, which maintains plasmids at low copy number; rop
>Addgene plasmid #207732 | qTAG-C-moxGFP-Zeo | addgene full sequence | sequence record 413783 | Addgene NGS Result
TCGCGCGTTTCGGTGATGACGGTGAAAACCTCTGACACATGCAGCTCCCGGAGACGGTCACAGCTTGTCT
GTAAGCGGATGCCGGGAGCAGACAAGCCCGTCAGGGCGCGTCAGCGGGTGTTGGCGGGTGTCGGGGCTGG
CTTAACTATGCGGCATCAGAGCAGATTGTACTGAGAGTGCACCATATGCGGTGTGAAATACCGCACAGAT
GCGTAAGGAGAAAATACCGCATCAGGCGCCATTCGCCATTCAGGCTGCGCAACTGTTGGGAAGGGCGATC
GGTGCGGGCCTCTTCGCTATTACGCCAGCTGGCGAAAGGGGGATGTGCTGCAAGGCGATTAAGTTGGGTA
ACGCCAGGGTTTTCCCAGTCACGACGTTGTAAAACGACGGCCAGTGAATTCGGAGGAAGCGGAGGATCTG
GCGGTACCGGTGGAGGCGGATCTATGGTGAGCAAGGGCGAGGAGCTGTTCACCGGGGTGGTGCCCATCCT
GGTCGAGCTGGACGGCGACGTGAACGGCCACAAGTTCTCCGTGCGGGGCGAGGGCGAGGGCGATGCCACC
AACGGCAAGCTGACCCTGAAGTTCATCAGCACCACCGGCAAGCTGCCCGTGCCCTGGCCCACCCTCGTGA
CCACCCTGACCTACGGCGTGCAGAGCTTCTCCCGCTACCCCGACCACATGAAGCGCCACGACTTCTTCAA
GAGCGCCATGCCCGAAGGCTACGTCCAGGAGCGCACCATCTCCTTCAAGGACGACGGCACCTACAAGACC
CGCGCCGAGGTGAAGTTCGAGGGCGACACCCTGGTGAACCGCATCGAGCTGAAGGGCATCGACTTCAAGG
AGGACGGCAACATCCTGGGGCACAAGCTGGAGTACAACTTCAACTCCCACAACGTCTATATCACCGCCGA
CAAGCAGAAGAACGGCATCAAGGCCAACTTCAAGATCCGCCATAACGTGGAGGACGGCTCCGTGCAGCTC
GCCGACCACTACCAGCAGAACACCCCCATCGGCGACGGCCCCGTGCTGCTGCCCGACAACCACTACCTGT
CCACCCAGTCCAAGCTGTCCAAAGACCCCAACGAGAAGCGCGATCACATGGTCCTGCTGGAGTTCGTGAC
CGCCGCCGGGATCACTCACGGCATGGACGAGCTGTACAAGGGAGGTGGCGGTTCCGGCAAGCCCATCCCC
AACCCCCTGCTGGGCCTGGACAGCACCGGAGGTGGCGGATCAACGCGTTACCGTTCGTATAGCATACATT
ATACGAAGTTATCTGGATCCGGAGCTACTAACTTCAGCCTGCTGAAGCAGGCCGGAGACGTGGAGGAGAA
CCCTGGACCTTCTAGAATGGCCAAGTTGACCAGTGCCGTTCCGGTGCTCACCGCGCGCGACGTCGCCGGA
GCGGTCGAGTTCTGGACCGACCGGCTCGGGTTCAGCCGGGACTTCGTGGAGGACGACTTCGCCGGTGTGG
TCCGGGACGACGTGACCCTGTTCATCAGCGCGGTCCAGGACCAGGTGGTGCCGGACAACACCCTGGCCTG
GGTGTGGGTGCGCGGCCTGGACGAGCTGTACGCCGAGTGGTCGGAGGTCGTGTCCACGAACTTCCGGGAC
GCCTCCGGGCCGGCCATGACCGAGATCGGCGAGCAGCCGTGGGGGCGGGAGTTCGCCCTGCGCGACCCGG
CCGGCAACTGCGTGCACTTCGTGGCCGAGGAGCAGGACCCCGGGATAACTTCGTATAGCATACATTATAC
GAACGGTAGCCTCGAGACCGGTAAGAGCAAGTGAAAGCTTGGCGTAATCATGGTCATAGCTGTTTCCTGT
GTGAAATTGTTATCCGCTCACAATTCCACACAACATACGAGCCGGAAGCATAAAGTGTAAAGCCTGGGGT
GCCTAATGAGTGAGCTAACTCACATTAATTGCGTTGCGCTCACTGCCCGCTTTCCAGTCGGGAAACCTGT
CGTGCCAGCTGCATTAATGAATCGGCCAACGCGCGGGGAGAGGCGGTTTGCGTATTGGGCGCTCTTCCGC
TTCCTCGCTCACTGACTCGCTGCGCTCGGTCGTTCGGCTGCGGCGAGCGGTATCAGCTCACTCAAAGGCG
GTAATACGGTTATCCACAGAATCAGGGGATAACGCAGGAAAGAACATGTGAGCAAAAGGCCAGCAAAAGG
CCAGGAACCGTAAAAAGGCCGCGTTGCTGGCGTTTTTCCATAGGCTCCGCCCCCCTGACGAGCATCACAA
AAATCGACGCTCAAGTCAGAGGTGGCGAAACCCGACAGGACTATAAAGATACCAGGCGTTTCCCCCTGGA
AGCTCCCTCGTGCGCTCTCCTGTTCCGACCCTGCCGCTTACCGGATACCTGTCCGCCTTTCTCCCTTCGG
GAAGCGTGGCGCTTTCTCATAGCTCACGCTGTAGGTATCTCAGTTCGGTGTAGGTCGTTCGCTCCAAGCT
GGGCTGTGTGCACGAACCCCCCGTTCAGCCCGACCGCTGCGCCTTATCCGGTAACTATCGTCTTGAGTCC
AACCCGGTAAGACACGACTTATCGCCACTGGCAGCAGCCACTGGTAACAGGATTAGCAGAGCGAGGTATG
TAGGCGGTGCTACAGAGTTCTTGAAGTGGTGGCCTAACTACGGCTACACTAGAAGAACAGTATTTGGTAT
CTGCGCTCTGCTGAAGCCAGTTACCTTCGGAAAAAGAGTTGGTAGCTCTTGATCCGGCAAACAAACCACC
GCTGGTAGCGGTGGTTTTTTTGTTTGCAAGCAGCAGATTACGCGCAGAAAAAAAGGATCTCAAGAAGATC
CTTTGATCTTTTCTACGGGGTCTGACGCTCAGTGGAACGAAAACTCACGTTAAGGGATTTTGGTCATGAG
ATTATCAAAAAGGATCTTCACCTAGATCCTTTTAAATTAAAAATGAAGTTTTAAATCAATCTAAAGTATA
TATGAGTAAACTTGGTCTGACAGTTACCAATGCTTAATCAGTGAGGCACCTATCTCAGCGATCTGTCTAT
TTCGTTCATCCATAGTTGCCTGACTCCCCGTCGTGTAGATAACTACGATACGGGAGGGCTTACCATCTGG
CCCCAGTGCTGCAATGATACCGCGAGACCCACGCTCACCGGCTCCAGATTTATCAGCAATAAACCAGCCA
GCCGGAAGGGCCGAGCGCAGAAGTGGTCCTGCAACTTTATCCGCCTCCATCCAGTCTATTAATTGTTGCC
GGGAAGCTAGAGTAAGTAGTTCGCCAGTTAATAGTTTGCGCAACGTTGTTGCCATTGCTACAGGCATCGT
GGTGTCACGCTCGTCGTTTGGTATGGCTTCATTCAGCTCCGGTTCCCAACGATCAAGGCGAGTTACATGA
TCCCCCATGTTGTGCAAAAAAGCGGTTAGCTCCTTCGGTCCTCCGATCGTTGTCAGAAGTAAGTTGGCCG
CAGTGTTATCACTCATGGTTATGGCAGCACTGCATAATTCTCTTACTGTCATGCCATCCGTAAGATGCTT
TTCTGTGACTGGTGAGTACTCAACCAAGTCATTCTGAGAATAGTGTATGCGGCGACCGAGTTGCTCTTGC
CCGGCGTCAATACGGGATAATACCGCGCCACATAGCAGAACTTTAAAAGTGCTCATCATTGGAAAACGTT
CTTCGGGGCGAAAACTCTCAAGGATCTTACCGCTGTTGAGATCCAGTTCGATGTAACCCACTCGTGCACC
CAACTGATCTTCAGCATCTTTTACTTTCACCAGCGTTTCTGGGTGAGCAAAAACAGGAAGGCAAAATGCC
GCAAAAAAGGGAATAAGGGCGACACGGAAATGTTGAATACTCATACTCTTCCTTTTTCAATATTATTGAA
GCATTTATCAGGGTTATTGTCTCATGAGCGGATACATATTTGAATGTATTTAGAAAAATAAACAAATAGG
GGTTCCGCGCACATTTCCCCGAAAAGTGCCACCTGACGTCTAAGAAACCATTATTATCATGACATTAACC
TATAAAAATAGGCGTATCACGAGGCCCTTTCGTC
